LOCUS       Exported 8323 bp ds-DNA circular SYN 12-MAY-2021
DEFINITION  synthetic circular DNA
ACCESSION   .
VERSION     .
KEYWORDS    p155 pCMV-EGFP/beta-gal
SOURCE      synthetic DNA construct
  ORGANISM  synthetic DNA construct
REFERENCE   1 (bases 1 to 8323)
  AUTHORS   Kaczmarczyk SJ, Green JE
  TITLE     A single vector containing modified cre recombinase and LOX
            recombination sequences for inducible tissue-specific amplification
            of gene expression.
  JOURNAL   Nucleic Acids Res 2001 Jun 15;29(12):E56-6.
  PUBMED    11410679
REFERENCE   2 (bases 1 to 8323)
  AUTHORS   .
  TITLE     Direct Submission
  JOURNAL   Exported May 12, 2021 from SnapGene Server 1.1.58
            http://www.snapgene.com
FEATURES             Location/Qualifiers
     source          1..8323
                     /organism="synthetic DNA construct"
                     /mol_type="other DNA"
     primer_bind     50..69
                     /label=pRS-marker
                     /note="pRS vectors, use to sequence yeast selectable
                     marker"
     primer_bind     277..294
                     /label=M13 Forward
                     /note="In lacZ gene. Also called M13-F20 or M13 (-21)
                     Forward"
     primer_bind     278..294
                     /label=M13 fwd
                     /note="common sequencing primer, one of multiple similar
                     variants"
     enhancer        321..624
                     /label=CMV enhancer
                     /note="human cytomegalovirus immediate early enhancer"
     promoter        625..828
                     /label=CMV promoter
                     /note="human cytomegalovirus (CMV) immediate early
                     promoter"
     primer_bind     779..799
                     /label=CMV-F
                     /note="Human CMV immediate early promoter, forward primer"
     primer_bind     825..849
                     /label=LNCX
                     /note="Human CMV promoter, forward primer"
     intron          966..1062
                     /label=SV40 intron
                     /note="modified SV40 intron with splice donor and acceptor
                     sites"
     protein_bind    1355..1388
                     /label=loxP
                     /bound_moiety="Cre recombinase"
                     /note="Cre-mediated recombination occurs in the 8-bp core
                     sequence (GCATACAT)."
     regulatory      1397..1406
                     /regulatory_class="other"
                     /note="vertebrate consensus sequence for strong initiation
                     of translation (Kozak, 1987)"
     CDS             1403..2119
                     /codon_start=1
                     /product="enhanced GFP"
                     /label=EGFP
                     /translation="MVSKGEELFTGVVPILVELDGDVNGHKFSVSGEGEGDATYGKLTL
                     KFICTTGKLPVPWPTLVTTLTYGVQCFSRYPDHMKQHDFFKSAMPEGYVQERTIFFKDD
                     GNYKTRAEVKFEGDTLVNRIELKGIDFKEDGNILGHKLEYNYNSHNVYIMADKQKNGIK
                     VNFKIRHNIEDGSVQLADHYQQNTPIGDGPVLLPDNHYLSTQSALSKDPNEKRDHMVLL
                     EFVTAAGITLGMDELYK"
     CDS             1403..2119
                     /codon_start=1
                     /product="the original enhanced GFP (Yang et al., 1996)"
                     /label=EGFP
                     /note="mammalian codon-optimized"
                     /translation="MVSKGEELFTGVVPILVELDGDVNGHKFSVSGEGEGDATYGKLTL
                     KFICTTGKLPVPWPTLVTTLTYGVQCFSRYPDHMKQHDFFKSAMPEGYVQERTIFFKDD
                     GNYKTRAEVKFEGDTLVNRIELKGIDFKEDGNILGHKLEYNYNSHNVYIMADKQKNGIK
                     VNFKIRHNIEDGSVQLADHYQQNTPIGDGPVLLPDNHYLSTQSALSKDPNEKRDHMVLL
                     EFVTAAGITLGMDELYK"
     primer_bind     complement(1448..1469)
                     /label=EGFP-N
                     /note="EGFP, reverse primer"
     primer_bind     complement(1709..1728)
                     /label=EXFP-R
                     /note="For distinguishing EGFP variants, reverse primer"
     primer_bind     2056..2077
                     /label=EGFP-C
                     /note="EGFP, forward primer"
     polyA_signal    2258..2379
                     /label=SV40 poly(A) signal
                     /note="SV40 polyadenylation signal"
     protein_bind    2386..2419
                     /label=loxP
                     /bound_moiety="Cre recombinase"
                     /note="Cre-mediated recombination occurs in the 8-bp core
                     sequence (GCATACAT)."
     CDS             2512..5559
                     /codon_start=1
                     /gene="lacZ"
                     /product="beta-galactosidase"
                     /label=lacZ
                     /translation="VVLQRRDWENPGVTQLNRLAAHPPFASWRNSEEARTDRPSQQLRS
                     LNGEWRFAWFPAPEAVPESWLECDLPEADTVVVPSNWQMHGYDAPIYTNVTYPITVNPP
                     FVPTENPTGCYSLTFNVDESWLQEGQTRIIFDGVNSAFHLWCNGRWVGYGQDSRLPSEF
                     DLSAFLRAGENRLAVMVLRWSDGSYLEDQDMWRMSGIFRDVSLLHKPTTQISDFHVATR
                     FNDDFSRAVLEAEVQMCGELRDYLRVTVSLWQGETQVASGTAPFGGEIIDERGGYADRV
                     TLRLNVENPKLWSAEIPNLYRAVVELHTADGTLIEAEACDVGFREVRIENGLLLLNGKP
                     LLIRGVNRHEHHPLHGQVMDEQTMVQDILLMKQNNFNAVRCSHYPNHPLWYTLCDRYGL
                     YVVDEANIETHGMVPMNRLTDDPRWLPAMSERVTRMVQRDRNHPSVIIWSLGNESGHGA
                     NHDALYRWIKSVDPSRPVQYEGGGADTTATDIICPMYARVDEDQPFPAVPKWSIKKWLS
                     LPGETRPLILCEYAHAMGNSLGGFAKYWQAFRQYPRLQGGFVWDWVDQSLIKYDENGNP
                     WSAYGGDFGDTPNDRQFCMNGLVFADRTPHPALTEAKHQQQFFQFRLSGQTIEVTSEYL
                     FRHSDNELLHWMVALDGKPLASGEVPLDVAPQGKQLIELPELPQPESAGQLWLTVRVVQ
                     PNATAWSEAGHISAWQQWRLAENLSVTLPAASHAIPHLTTSEMDFCIELGNKRWQFNRQ
                     SGFLSQMWIGDKKQLLTPLRDQFTRAPLDNDIGVSEATRIDPNAWVERWKAAGHYQAEA
                     ALLQCTADTLADAVLITTAHAWQHQGKTLFISRKTYRIDGSGQMAITVDVEVASDTPHP
                     ARIGLNCQLAQVAERVNWLGLGPQENYPDRLTAACFDRWDLPLSDMYTPYVFPSENGLR
                     CGTRELNYGPHQWRGDFQFNISRYSQQQLMETSHRHLLHAEEGTWLNIDGFHMGIGGDD
                     SWSPSVSAEFQLSAGRYHYQLVWCQK"
     polyA_signal    5823..5957
                     /label=SV40 poly(A) signal
                     /note="SV40 polyadenylation signal"
     primer_bind     complement(6001..6017)
                     /label=M13 rev
                     /note="common sequencing primer, one of multiple similar
                     variants"
     primer_bind     complement(6001..6017)
                     /label=M13 Reverse
                     /note="In lacZ gene. Also called M13-rev"
     primer_bind     complement(6014..6036)
                     /label=M13/pUC Reverse
                     /note="In lacZ gene"
     protein_bind    6025..6041
                     /label=lac operator
                     /bound_moiety="lac repressor encoded by lacI"
                     /note="The lac repressor binds to the lac operator to
                     inhibit transcription in E. coli. This inhibition can be
                     relieved by adding lactose or
                     isopropyl-beta-D-thiogalactopyranoside (IPTG)."
     promoter        complement(6049..6079)
                     /label=lac promoter
                     /note="promoter for the E. coli lac operon"
     protein_bind    6094..6115
                     /label=CAP binding site
                     /bound_moiety="E. coli catabolite activator protein"
                     /note="CAP binding activates transcription in the presence
                     of cAMP."
     primer_bind     complement(6232..6249)
                     /label=L4440
                     /note="L4440 vector, forward primer"
     rep_origin      complement(6403..6991)
                     /direction=LEFT
                     /label=ori
                     /note="high-copy-number ColE1/pMB1/pBR322/pUC origin of
                     replication"
     primer_bind     complement(6483..6502)
                     /label=pBR322ori-F
                     /note="pBR322 origin, forward primer"
     CDS             complement(7162..8022)
                     /codon_start=1
                     /gene="bla"
                     /product="beta-lactamase"
                     /label=AmpR
                     /note="confers resistance to ampicillin, carbenicillin, and
                     related antibiotics"
                     /translation="MSIQHFRVALIPFFAAFCLPVFAHPETLVKVKDAEDQLGARVGYI
                     ELDLNSGKILESFRPEERFPMMSTFKVLLCGAVLSRIDAGQEQLGRRIHYSQNDLVEYS
                     PVTEKHLTDGMTVRELCSAAITMSDNTAANLLLTTIGGPKELTAFLHNMGDHVTRLDRW
                     EPELNEAIPNDERDTTMPVAMATTLRKLLTGELLTLASRQQLIDWMEADKVAGPLLRSA
                     LPAGWFIADKSGAGERGSRGIIAALGPDGKPSRIVVIYTTGSQATMDERNRQIAEIGAS
                     LIKHW"
     primer_bind     7785..7804
                     /label=Amp-R
                     /note="Ampicillin resistance gene, reverse primer"
     promoter        complement(8023..8127)
                     /gene="bla"
                     /label=AmpR promoter
     primer_bind     8195..8213
                     /label=pBRforEco
                     /note="pBR322 vectors, upsteam of EcoRI site, forward
                     primer"
     primer_bind     complement(8251..8273)
                     /label=pGEX 3'
                     /note="pGEX vectors, reverse primer"
ORIGIN
        1 cagggcgcgt cagcgggtgt tggcgggtgt cggggctggc ttaactatgc ggcatcagag
       61 cagattgtac tgagagtgca ccatatgcgg tgtgaaatac cgcacagatg cgtaaggaga
      121 aaataccgca tcaggcgcca ttcgccattc aggctgcgca actgttggga agggcgatcg
      181 gtgcgggcct cttcgctatt acgccagctg gcgaaagggg gatgtgctgc aaggcgatta
      241 agttgggtaa cgccagggtt ttcccagtca cgacgttgta aaacgacggc cagtgaattc
      301 gagcttgcat gcctgcaggt cgttacataa cttacggtaa atggcccgcc tggctgaccg
      361 cccaacgacc cccgcccatt gacgtcaata atgacgtatg ttcccatagt aacgccaata
      421 gggactttcc attgacgtca atgggtggag tatttacggt aaactgccca cttggcagta
      481 catcaagtgt atcatatgcc aagtacgccc cctattgacg tcaatgacgg taaatggccc
      541 gcctggcatt atgcccagta catgacctta tgggactttc ctacttggca gtacatctac
      601 gtattagtca tcgctattac catggtgatg cggttttggc agtacatcaa tgggcgtgga
      661 tagcggtttg actcacgggg atttccaagt ctccacccca ttgacgtcaa tgggagtttg
      721 ttttggcacc aaaatcaacg ggactttcca aaatgtcgta acaactccgc cccattgacg
      781 caaatgggcg gtaggcgtgt acggtgggag gtctatataa gcagagctcg tttagtgaac
      841 cgtcagatcg cctggagacg ccatccacgc tgttttgacc tccatagaag acaccgggac
      901 cgatccagcc tccggactct agaggatccg gtactcgagg aactgaaaaa ccagaaagtt
      961 aactggtaag tttagtcttt ttgtctttta tttcaggtcc cggatccggt ggtggtgcaa
     1021 atcaaagaac tgctcctcag tggatgttgc ctttacttct aggcctgtac ggaagtgtta
     1081 cttctgctct aaaagctgcg gaattgtacc cgcggccgca attcccccta ggcttttgca
     1141 aaaagcttgg gatctctata atctcgcgca acctattttc ccctcgaaca ctttttaagc
     1201 cgtagataaa caggctggga cacttcacat gagcgaaaaa tacatcgtca cctgggacat
     1261 gttgcagatc catgcacgta aactcgcaag ccgactgatg ccttctgaac aatggaaagg
     1321 cattattgcc gtaagccgtg gcggtctggt accgataact tcgtatagca tacattatac
     1381 gaagttatca ccggtcgcca ccatggtgag caagggcgag gagctgttca ccggggtggt
     1441 gcccatcctg gtcgagctgg acggcgacgt aaacggccac aagttcagcg tgtccggcga
     1501 gggcgagggc gatgccacct acggcaagct gaccctgaag ttcatctgca ccaccggcaa
     1561 gctgcccgtg ccctggccca ccctcgtgac caccctgacc tacggcgtgc agtgcttcag
     1621 ccgctacccc gaccacatga agcagcacga cttcttcaag tccgccatgc ccgaaggcta
     1681 cgtccaggag cgcaccatct tcttcaagga cgacggcaac tacaagaccc gcgccgaggt
     1741 gaagttcgag ggcgacaccc tggtgaaccg catcgagctg aagggcatcg acttcaagga
     1801 ggacggcaac atcctggggc acaagctgga gtacaactac aacagccaca acgtctatat
     1861 catggccgac aagcagaaga acggcatcaa ggtgaacttc aagatccgcc acaacatcga
     1921 ggacggcagc gtgcagctcg ccgaccacta ccagcagaac acccccatcg gcgacggccc
     1981 cgtgctgctg cccgacaacc actacctgag cacccagtcc gccctgagca aagaccccaa
     2041 cgagaagcgc gatcacatgg tcctgctgga gttcgtgacc gccgccggga tcactctcgg
     2101 catggacgag ctgtacaagt ccggactcag atccaccgga tctagataac tgatcataat
     2161 cagccatacc acatttgtag aggttttact tgctttaaaa aacctcccac acctccccct
     2221 gaacctgaaa cataaaatga atgcaattgt tgttgttaac ttgtttattg cagcttataa
     2281 tggttacaaa taaagcaata gcatcacaaa tttcacaaat aaagcatttt tttcactgca
     2341 ttctagttgt ggtttgtcca aactcatcaa tgtatcttaa cgcgtataac ttcgtatagc
     2401 atacattata cgaagttatc ggtaccggtg ggtgaagacc agaaacagca cctcgaactg
     2461 agccgcgata ttgcccagcg tttcaacgcg ctgtatggcg agatcgatcc cgtcgtttta
     2521 caacgtcgtg actgggaaaa ccctggcgtt acccaactta atcgccttgc agcacatccc
     2581 cctttcgcca gctggcgtaa tagcgaagag gcccgcaccg atcgcccttc ccaacagttg
     2641 cgcagcctga atggcgaatg gcgctttgcc tggtttccgg caccagaagc ggtgccggaa
     2701 agctggctgg agtgcgatct tcctgaggcc gatactgtcg tcgtcccctc aaactggcag
     2761 atgcacggtt acgatgcgcc catctacacc aacgtgacct atcccattac ggtcaatccg
     2821 ccgtttgttc ccacggagaa tccgacgggt tgttactcgc tcacatttaa tgttgatgaa
     2881 agctggctac aggaaggcca gacgcgaatt atttttgatg gcgttaactc ggcgtttcat
     2941 ctgtggtgca acgggcgctg ggtcggttac ggccaggaca gtcgtttgcc gtctgaattt
     3001 gacctgagcg catttttacg cgccggagaa aaccgcctcg cggtgatggt gctgcgctgg
     3061 agtgacggca gttatctgga agatcaggat atgtggcgga tgagcggcat tttccgtgac
     3121 gtctcgttgc tgcataaacc gactacacaa atcagcgatt tccatgttgc cactcgcttt
     3181 aatgatgatt tcagccgcgc tgtactggag gctgaagttc agatgtgcgg cgagttgcgt
     3241 gactacctac gggtaacagt ttctttatgg cagggtgaaa cgcaggtcgc cagcggcacc
     3301 gcgcctttcg gcggtgaaat tatcgatgag cgtggtggtt atgccgatcg cgtcacacta
     3361 cgtctgaacg tcgaaaaccc gaaactgtgg agcgccgaaa tcccgaatct ctatcgtgcg
     3421 gtggttgaac tgcacaccgc cgacggcacg ctgattgaag cagaagcctg cgatgtcggt
     3481 ttccgcgagg tgcggattga aaatggtctg ctgctgctga acggcaagcc gttgctgatt
     3541 cgaggcgtta accgtcacga gcatcatcct ctgcatggtc aggtcatgga tgagcagacg
     3601 atggtgcagg atatcctgct gatgaagcag aacaacttta acgccgtgcg ctgttcgcat
     3661 tatccgaacc atccgctgtg gtacacgctg tgcgaccgct acggcctgta tgtggtggat
     3721 gaagccaata ttgaaaccca cggcatggtg ccaatgaatc gtctgaccga tgatccgcgc
     3781 tggctaccgg cgatgagcga acgcgtaacg cgaatggtgc agcgcgatcg taatcacccg
     3841 agtgtgatca tctggtcgct ggggaatgaa tcaggccacg gcgctaatca cgacgcgctg
     3901 tatcgctgga tcaaatctgt cgatccttcc cgcccggtgc agtatgaagg cggcggagcc
     3961 gacaccacgg ccaccgatat tatttgcccg atgtacgcgc gcgtggatga agaccagccc
     4021 ttcccggctg tgccgaaatg gtccatcaaa aaatggcttt cgctacctgg agagacgcgc
     4081 ccgctgatcc tttgcgaata cgcccacgcg atgggtaaca gtcttggcgg tttcgctaaa
     4141 tactggcagg cgtttcgtca gtatccccgt ttacagggcg gcttcgtctg ggactgggtg
     4201 gatcagtcgc tgattaaata tgatgaaaac ggcaacccgt ggtcggctta cggcggtgat
     4261 tttggcgata cgccgaacga tcgccagttc tgtatgaacg gtctggtctt tgccgaccgc
     4321 acgccgcatc cagcgctgac ggaagcaaaa caccagcagc agtttttcca gttccgttta
     4381 tccgggcaaa ccatcgaagt gaccagcgaa tacctgttcc gtcatagcga taacgagctc
     4441 ctgcactgga tggtggcgct ggatggtaag ccgctggcaa gcggtgaagt gcctctggat
     4501 gtcgctccac aaggtaaaca gttgattgaa ctgcctgaac taccgcagcc ggagagcgcc
     4561 gggcaactct ggctcacagt acgcgtagtg caaccgaacg cgaccgcatg gtcagaagcc
     4621 gggcacatca gcgcctggca gcagtggcgt ctggcggaaa acctcagtgt gacgctcccc
     4681 gccgcgtccc acgccatccc gcatctgacc accagcgaaa tggatttttg catcgagctg
     4741 ggtaataagc gttggcaatt taaccgccag tcaggctttc tttcacagat gtggattggc
     4801 gataaaaaac aactgctgac gccgctgcgc gatcagttca cccgtgcacc gctggataac
     4861 gacattggcg taagtgaagc gacccgcatt gaccctaacg cctgggtcga acgctggaag
     4921 gcggcgggcc attaccaggc cgaagcagcg ttgttgcagt gcacggcaga tacacttgct
     4981 gatgcggtgc tgattacgac cgctcacgcg tggcagcatc aggggaaaac cttatttatc
     5041 agccggaaaa cctaccggat tgatggtagt ggtcaaatgg cgattaccgt tgatgttgaa
     5101 gtggcgagcg atacaccgca tccggcgcgg attggcctga actgccagct ggcgcaggta
     5161 gcagagcggg taaactggct cggattaggg ccgcaagaaa actatcccga ccgccttact
     5221 gccgcctgtt ttgaccgctg ggatctgcca ttgtcagaca tgtatacccc gtacgtcttc
     5281 ccgagcgaaa acggtctgcg ctgcgggacg cgcgaattga attatggccc acaccagtgg
     5341 cgcggcgact tccagttcaa catcagccgc tacagtcaac agcaactgat ggaaaccagc
     5401 catcgccatc tgctgcacgc ggaagaaggc acatggctga atatcgacgg tttccatatg
     5461 gggattggtg gcgacgactc ctggagcccg tcagtatcgg cggaattcca gctgagcgcc
     5521 ggtcgctacc attaccagtt ggtctggtgt caaaaataat aataaccggg caggccatgt
     5581 ctgcccgtat ttcgcgtaag gaaatccatt atgtactatt taaaaaacac aaacttttgg
     5641 atgttcggtt tattcttttt cttttacttt tttatcatgg gagcctactt cccgtttttc
     5701 ccgatttggc tacatgacat caaccatatc agcaaaagtg atacgggtat tatttttgcc
     5761 gctatttctc tgttctcgct attattccaa ccgctgtttg gtctgctttc tgacaaactc
     5821 ggaacttgtt tattgcagct tataatggtt acaaataaag caatagcatc acaaatttca
     5881 caaataaagc atttttttca ctgcattcta gttgtggttt gtccaaactc atcaatgtat
     5941 cttatcatgt ctggatcctc tagagtcgac ctgcaggcat gcaagcttgg cgtaatcatg
     6001 gtcatagctg tttcctgtgt gaaattgtta tccgctcaca attccacaca acatacgagc
     6061 cggaagcata aagtgtaaag cctggggtgc ctaatgagtg agctaactca cattaattgc
     6121 gttgcgctca ctgcccgctt tccagtcggg aaacctgtcg tgccagctgc attaatgaat
     6181 cggccaacgc gcggggagag gcggtttgcg tattgggcgc tcttccgctt cctcgctcac
     6241 tgactcgctg cgctcggtcg ttcggctgcg gcgagcggta tcagctcact caaaggcggt
     6301 aatacggtta tccacagaat caggggataa cgcaggaaag aacatgtgag caaaaggcca
     6361 gcaaaaggcc aggaaccgta aaaaggccgc gttgctggcg tttttccata ggctccgccc
     6421 ccctgacgag catcacaaaa atcgacgctc aagtcagagg tggcgaaacc cgacaggact
     6481 ataaagatac caggcgtttc cccctggaag ctccctcgtg cgctctcctg ttccgaccct
     6541 gccgcttacc ggatacctgt ccgcctttct cccttcggga agcgtggcgc tttctcatag
     6601 ctcacgctgt aggtatctca gttcggtgta ggtcgttcgc tccaagctgg gctgtgtgca
     6661 cgaacccccc gttcagcccg accgctgcgc cttatccggt aactatcgtc ttgagtccaa
     6721 cccggtaaga cacgacttat cgccactggc agcagccact ggtaacagga ttagcagagc
     6781 gaggtatgta ggcggtgcta cagagttctt gaagtggtgg cctaactacg gctacactag
     6841 aagaacagta tttggtatct gcgctctgct gaagccagtt accttcggaa aaagagttgg
     6901 tagctcttga tccggcaaac aaaccaccgc tggtagcggt ggtttttttg tttgcaagca
     6961 gcagattacg cgcagaaaaa aaggatctca agaagatcct ttgatctttt ctacggggtc
     7021 tgacgctcag tggaacgaaa actcacgtta agggattttg gtcatgagat tatcaaaaag
     7081 gatcttcacc tagatccttt taaattaaaa atgaagtttt aaatcaatct aaagtatata
     7141 tgagtaaact tggtctgaca gttaccaatg cttaatcagt gaggcaccta tctcagcgat
     7201 ctgtctattt cgttcatcca tagttgcctg actccccgtc gtgtagataa ctacgatacg
     7261 ggagggctta ccatctggcc ccagtgctgc aatgataccg cgagacccac gctcaccggc
     7321 tccagattta tcagcaataa accagccagc cggaagggcc gagcgcagaa gtggtcctgc
     7381 aactttatcc gcctccatcc agtctattaa ttgttgccgg gaagctagag taagtagttc
     7441 gccagttaat agtttgcgca acgttgttgc cattgctaca ggcatcgtgg tgtcacgctc
     7501 gtcgtttggt atggcttcat tcagctccgg ttcccaacga tcaaggcgag ttacatgatc
     7561 ccccatgttg tgcaaaaaag cggttagctc cttcggtcct ccgatcgttg tcagaagtaa
     7621 gttggccgca gtgttatcac tcatggttat ggcagcactg cataattctc ttactgtcat
     7681 gccatccgta agatgctttt ctgtgactgg tgagtactca accaagtcat tctgagaata
     7741 gtgtatgcgg cgaccgagtt gctcttgccc ggcgtcaata cgggataata ccgcgccaca
     7801 tagcagaact ttaaaagtgc tcatcattgg aaaacgttct tcggggcgaa aactctcaag
     7861 gatcttaccg ctgttgagat ccagttcgat gtaacccact cgtgcaccca actgatcttc
     7921 agcatctttt actttcacca gcgtttctgg gtgagcaaaa acaggaaggc aaaatgccgc
     7981 aaaaaaggga ataagggcga cacggaaatg ttgaatactc atactcttcc tttttcaata
     8041 ttattgaagc atttatcagg gttattgtct catgagcgga tacatatttg aatgtattta
     8101 gaaaaataaa caaatagggg ttccgcgcac atttccccga aaagtgccac ctgacgtcta
     8161 agaaaccatt attatcatga cattaaccta taaaaatagg cgtatcacga ggccctttcg
     8221 tctcgcgcgt ttcggtgatg acggtgaaaa cctctgacac atgcagctcc cggagacggt
     8281 cacagcttgt ctgtaagcgg atgccgggag cagacaagcc cgt
//
