[The description below was written by a language model from this plasmid's Addgene catalogue record and the feature table of its GenBank file.]
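Description:
p155 pCMV-EGFP/beta-gal is a mammalian expression plasmid that acts as a Cre-dependent reporter "gene switch", built on the Clontech pCMV-beta-gal backbone. It is maintained in E. coli through a high-copy ColE1/pUC-type origin of replication and selected with ampicillin via the beta-lactamase (AmpR) gene. The held sequence record is an 8,323 bp circle. This is somewhat larger than the sum of the catalogue's backbone size (7,164 bp) and insert size (about 800 bp), probably because the floxed cassette as annotated includes flanking sequence and a polyadenylation signal in addition to the EGFP coding region.

The payload is a single transcription unit driven by the human cytomegalovirus immediate-early enhancer and promoter, followed by a modified SV40 intron. Downstream sits a cassette flanked by two loxP sites, containing a Kozak-initiated, mammalian codon-optimised EGFP coding sequence and an SV40 poly(A) signal. The lacZ gene encoding beta-galactosidase follows the second loxP site and has its own SV40 poly(A) signal. In the unrecombined state, cells express EGFP, and transcription is expected to terminate at the first poly(A) signal, so lacZ stays largely silent. Cre recombinase excises the floxed EGFP-poly(A) segment and places lacZ directly under CMV control, so cells switch from green fluorescence to beta-galactosidase activity.

According to the depositor, the floxed cassette was transferred as a restriction fragment from a related SV40-driven construct, pSV-EGFP/beta-gal. The associated publication concerns vectors that combine a modified Cre recombinase with lox sites for inducible, tissue-specific amplification of gene expression, which is consistent with use of this plasmid as a transfectable reporter of Cre activity in mammalian cells.
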