Addgene plasmid #8387: p155 pCMV-EGFP/beta-gal
Depositing lab: Jeffrey Green. Depositing organization: National Cancer Institute (NCI). Publication: A single vector containing modified cre recombinase and LOX recombination sequences for inducible tissue-specific amplification of gene expression. Kaczmarczyk SJ, Green JE. Nucleic Acids Res 2001 Jun 15;29(12):E56-6. 10.1093/nar/29.12.e56 PubMed 11410679.
Backbone
  Vector backbone: pCMV-beta-gal
  Backbone manufacturer: Clontech
  Backbone size w/o insert (bp): 7164
  Vector type: Mammalian Expression, Cre/Lox ; Beta-gal
Growth in bacteria
  Bacterial resistance: Ampicillin, 100 μg/mL
  Growth temperature: 37°C
  Growth strain: DH5alpha
  Copy number: High Copy
Gene/Insert
  Gene/Insert name: floxed EGFP (alt name: loxI EGFP loxII)
  Insert size (bp): 800
  Cloning method: Restriction Enzyme; 5′ cloning site SmaI (destroyed during cloning); 3′ cloning site SalI (not destroyed)
  Sequencing primers: 5′ na
Terms and licenses: Academic/Nonprofit Terms; Industry Terms: Not Available to Industry
Depositor comments: StuI/SalI fragment from pSV-EGFP/beta-gal. Floxed EGFP gene switch cassette driven by CMV.
How to cite: p155 pCMV-EGFP/beta-gal was a gift from Jeffrey Green (Addgene plasmid # 8387 ; http://n2t.net/addgene:8387 ; RRID:Addgene_8387)
