>Addgene plasmid #8387 | p155 pCMV-EGFP/beta-gal | addgene partial sequence | sequence record 17898 | CMV-F 5'-CGCAAATGGGCGGTAGGCGTG-3'
CAGAGCTCGTTTAGTGACCGTCAGATCGCCTGGAGACGCCATCCACGCTGTTTTGACCTCCATAGAAGAC
ACCGGGACCGATCCAGCCTCCGGACTCTAGAGGATCCGGTACTCGAGGAACTGAAAAACCAGAAAGTTAA
CTGGTAAGTTTAGTCTTTTTGTCTTTTATTTCAGGTCCCGGATCCGGTGGTGGTGCAAATCAAAGAACTG
CTCCTCAGTGGATGTTGCCTTTACTTCTAGGCCTGTACGGAAGTGTTACTTCTGCTCTAAAAGCTGCGGA
ATTGTACCCGCGGCCGCAATTCCCCCTAGGCTTTTGCAAAAAGCTTGGGATCTCTATAATCTCGCGCAAC
CTATTTTCCCCTCGAACACTTTTTAAGCCGTAGATAAACAGGCTGGGACACTTCACATGAGCGAAAAATA
CATCGTCACCTGGGACATGTTGC
